>Addgene plasmid #247340 | pPB-EF1α-H2B-PA-mCherry-PGKneo | addgene full sequence | sequence record 492505 | Addgene NGS Result
CACTTGGCGCTACACAAGTGGCCTCTGGCCTCGCACACATTCCACATCCACCGGTAGGCGCCAACCGGCT
CCGTTCTTTGGTGGCCCCTTCGCGCCACCTTCTACTCCTCCCCTAGTCAGGAAGTTCCCCCCCGCCCCGC
AGCTCGCGTCGTGCAGGACGTGACAAATGGAAGTAGCACGTCTCACTAGTCTCGTGCAGATGGACAGCAC
CGCTGAGCAATGGAAGCGGGTAGGCCTTTGGGGCAGCGGCCAATAGCAGCTTTGCTCCTTCGCTTTCTGG
GCTCAGAGGCTGGGAAGGGGTGGGTCCGGGGGCGGGCTCAGGGGCGGGCTCAGGGGCGGGGCGGGCGCCC
GAAGGTCCTCCGGAGGCCCGGCATTCTGCACGCTTCAAAAGCGCACGTCTGCCGCGCTGTTCTCCTCTTC
CTCATCTCCGGGCCTTTCGACCTGCAGCCAATATGGGATCGGCCATTGAACAAGATGGATTGCACGCAGG
TTCTCCGGCCGCTTGGGTGGAGAGGCTATTCGGCTATGACTGGGCACAACAGACAATCGGCTGCTCTGAT
GCCGCCGTGTTCCGGCTGTCAGCGCAGGGGCGCCCGGTTCTTTTTGTCAAGACCGACCTGTCCGGTGCCC
TGAATGAACTGCAGGACGAGGCAGCGCGGCTATCGTGGCTGGCCACGACGGGCGTTCCTTGCGCAGCTGT
GCTCGACGTTGTCACTGAAGCGGGAAGGGACTGGCTGCTATTGGGCGAAGTGCCGGGGCAGGATCTCCTG
TCATCTCACCTTGCTCCTGCCGAGAAAGTATCCATCATGGCTGATGCAATGCGGCGGCTGCATACGCTTG
ATCCGGCTACCTGCCCATTCGACCACCAAGCGAAACATCGCATCGAGCGAGCACGTACTCGGATGGAAGC
CGGTCTTGTCGATCAGGATGATCTGGACGAAGAGCATCAGGGGCTCGCGCCAGCCGAACTGTTCGCCAGG
CTCAAGGCGCGCATGCCCGACGGCGAGGATCTCGTCGTGACCCATGGCGATGCCTGCTTGCCGAATATCA
TGGTGGAAAATGGCCGCTTTTCTGGATTCATCGACTGTGGCCGGCTGGGTGTGGCGGACCGCTATCAGGA
CATAGCGTTGGCTACCCGTGATATTGCTGAAGAGCTTGGCGGCGAATGGGCTGACCGCTTCCTCGTGCTT
TACGGTATCGCCGCTCCCGATTCGCAGCGCATCGCCTTCTATCGCCTTCTTGACGAGTTCTTCTGAGGGG
ATCGGCAATAAAAAGACAGAATAAAACGCACGGGTGTTGGGTCGTTTGTTCGGATCCGGAACCCTTAATA
TAACTTCGTATAATGTATGCTATACGAAGTTATTAGGTCCCTCGAAGAGGTTCACTAGTACTGGCCATTG
CGGCCTTAATTAAGGTACCGGCGCGCCGTTTAAACGGGCCCTTTGTTACTTTATAGAAGAAATTTTGAGT
TTTTGTTTTTTTTTAATAAATAAATAAACATAAATAAATTGTTTGTTGAATTTATTATTAGTATGTAAGT
GTAAATATAATAAAACTTAATATCTATTCAAATTAATAAATAAACCTCGATATACAGACCGATAAAACAC
ATGCGTCAATTTTACGCATGATTATCTTTAACGTACGTCACAATATGATTATCTTTCTAGGGTTAAATAA
TAGTTTCTAATTTTTTTATTATTCAGCCTGCTGTCGTGAATACCGAGCTCGCTACCTTAGGACCGTTATA
GTTAATTAAGGCGCGCCATTACCCTGTTATCCCTAGCTCCAGCTTTTGTTCCCTTTAGTGAGGGTTAATT
TCGAGCTTGGCGTAATCATGGTCATAGCTGTTTCCTGTGTGAAATTGTTATCCGCTCACAATTCCACACA
ACATACGAGCCGGAAGCATAAAGTGTAAAGCCTGGGGTGCCTAATGAGTGAGCTAACTCACATTAATTGC
GTTGCGCTCACTGCCCGCTTTCCAGTCGGGAAACCTGTCGTGCCAGCTGCATTAATGAATCGGCCAACGC
GCGGGGAGAGGCGGTTTGCGTATTGGGCGCTCTTCCGCTTCCTCGCTCACTGACTCGCTGCGCTCGGTCG
TTCGGCTGCGGCGAGCGGTATCAGCTCACTCAAAGGCGGTAATACGGTTATCCACAGAATCAGGGGATAA
CGCAGGAAAGAACATGTGAGCAAAAGGCCAGCAAAAGGCCAGGAACCGTAAAAAGGCCGCGTTGCTGGCG
TTTTTCCATAGGCTCCGCCCCCCTGACGAGCATCACAAAAATCGACGCTCAAGTCAGAGGTGGCGAAACC
CGACAGGACTATAAAGATACCAGGCGTTTCCCCCTGGAAGCTCCCTCGTGCGCTCTCCTGTTCCGACCCT
GCCGCTTACCGGATACCTGTCCGCCTTTCTCCCTTCGGGAAGCGTGGCGCTTTCTCATAGCTCACGCTGT
AGGTATCTCAGTTCGGTGTAGGTCGTTCGCTCCAAGCTGGGCTGTGTGCACGAACCCCCCGTTCAGCCCG
ACCGCTGCGCCTTATCCGGTAACTATCGTCTTGAGTCCAACCCGGTAAGACACGACTTATCGCCACTGGC
AGCAGCCACTGGTAACAGGATTAGCAGAGCGAGGTATGTAGGCGGTGCTACAGAGTTCTTGAAGTGGTGG
CCTAACTACGGCTACACTAGAAGAACAGTATTTGGTATCTGCGCTCTGCTGAAGCCAGTTACCTTCGGAA
AAAGAGTTGGTAGCTCTTGATCCGGCAAACAAACCACCGCTGGTAGCGGTGGTTTTTTTGTTTGCAAGCA
GCAGATTACGCGCAGAAAAAAAGGATCTCAAGAAGATCCTTTGATCTTTTCTACGGGGTCTGACGCTCAG
TGGAACGAAAACTCACGTTAAGGGATTTTGGTCATGAGATTATCAAAAAGGATCTTCACCTAGATCCTTT
TAAATTAAAAATGAAGTTTTAAATCAATCTAAAGTATATATGAGTAAACTTGGTCTGACAGTTACCAATG
CTTAATCAGTGAGGCACCTATCTCAGCGATCTGTCTATTTCGTTCATCCATAGTTGCCTGACTCCCCGTC
GTGTAGATAACTACGATACGGGAGGGCTTACCATCTGGCCCCAGTGCTGCAATGATACCGCGAGACCCAC
GCTCACCGGCTCCAGATTTATCAGCAATAAACCAGCCAGCCGGAAGGGCCGAGCGCAGAAGTGGTCCTGC
AACTTTATCCGCCTCCATCCAGTCTATTAATTGTTGCCGGGAAGCTAGAGTAAGTAGTTCGCCAGTTAAT
AGTTTGCGCAACGTTGTTGCCATTGCTACAGGCATCGTGGTGTCACGCTCGTCGTTTGGTATGGCTTCAT
TCAGCTCCGGTTCCCAACGATCAAGGCGAGTTACATGATCCCCCATGTTGTGCAAAAAAGCGGTTAGCTC
CTTCGGTCCTCCGATCGTTGTCAGAAGTAAGTTGGCCGCAGTGTTATCACTCATGGTTATGGCAGCACTG
CATAATTCTCTTACTGTCATGCCATCCGTAAGATGCTTTTCTGTGACTGGTGAGTACTCAACCAAGTCAT
TCTGAGAATAGTGTATGCGGCGACCGAGTTGCTCTTGCCCGGCGTCAATACGGGATAATACCGCGCCACA
TAGCAGAACTTTAAAAGTGCTCATCATTGGAAAACGTTCTTCGGGGCGAAAACTCTCAAGGATCTTACCG
CTGTTGAGATCCAGTTCGATGTAACCCACTCGTGCACCCAACTGATCTTCAGCATCTTTTACTTTCACCA
GCGTTTCTGGGTGAGCAAAAACAGGAAGGCAAAATGCCGCAAAAAAGGGAATAAGGGCGACACGGAAATG
TTGAATACTCATACTCTTCCTTTTTCAATATTATTGAAGCATTTATCAGGGTTATTGTCTCATGAGCGGA
TACATATTTGAATGTATTTAGAAAAATAAACAAATAGGGGTTCCGCGCACATTTCCCCGAAAAGTGCCAC
CTAAATTGTAAGCGTTAATATTTTGTTAAAATTCGCGTTAAATTTTTGTTAAATCAGCTCATTTTTTAAC
CAATAGGCCGAAATCGGCAAAATCCCTTATAAATCAAAAGAATAGACCGAGATAGGGT
[37 nt withheld, positions 4119-4155]
AAAGAACGTGGACTCCAACGTCAAAGG
[49 nt withheld, positions 4183-4231]
T
[91 nt withheld, positions 4233-4323]
G
[124 nt withheld, positions 4325-4448]
CCCATTCGCCATTCAGGCTGCGCAACTGTTGGGAAGGGCGATCGGTGCGGGCCTCTTCGCTATTACGCCA
GCTGGCGAAAGGGGGATGTGCTGCAAGGCGATTAAGTTGGGTAACGCCAGGGTTTTCCCAGTCACGACGT
TGTAAAACGACGGCCAGTGAATTGTAATACGACTCACTATAGGGCGAATTGGGTACGCGTGCGATCGCGC
TACCTTAAGAGAGGTACCTCGCGCGACTTGGTTTGCCATTCTTTAGCGCGCGTCGCGTCACACAGCTTGG
CCACAATGTGGTTTTTGTCAAACGAAGATTCTATGACGTGTTTAAAGTTTAGGTCGAGTAAAGCGCAAAT
CTTTTTTAACCCTAGAAAGATAGTCTGCGTAAAATTGACGCATGCATTCTTGAAATATTGCTCTCTCTTT
CTAAATAGCGCGAATCCGTCGCTGTGCATTTAGGACATCTCAGTCGCCGCTTGGAGCTCCCGTGAGGCGT
GCTTGTCAATGCGGTAAGTGTCACTGATTTTGAACTATAACGACCGCGTGAGTCAAAATGACGCATGATT
ATCTTTTACGTGACTTTTAAGATTTAACTCATACGATAATTATATTGTTATTTCATGTTCTACTTACGTG
ATAACTTATTATATATATATTTTCTTGTTATAGATATCGGTCTTGAAAGGAGTGGGAATTGGCTCCGGTG
CCCGTCAGTGGGCAGAGCGCACATCGCCCACAGTCCCCGAGAAGTTGGGGGGAGGGGTCGGCAATTGAAC
CGGTGCCTAGAGAAGGTGGCGCGGGGTAAACTGGGAAAGTGATGTCGTGTACTGGCTCCGCCTTTTTCCC
GAGGGTGGGGGAGAACCGTATATAAGTGCAGTAGTCGCCGTGAACGTTCTTTTTCGCAACGGGTTTGCCG
CCAGAACACAGGTAAGTGCCGTGTGTGGTTCCCGCGGGCCTGGCCTCTTTACGGGTTATGGCCCTTGCGT
GCCTTGAATTACTTCCACCTGGCTGCAGTACGTGATTCTTGATCCCGAGCTTCGGGTTGGAAGTGGGTGG
GAGAGTTCGAGGCCTTGCGCTTAAGGAGCCCCTTCGCCTCGTGCTTGAGTTGAGGCCTGGCCTGGGCGCT
GGGGCCGCCGCGTGCGAATCTGGTGGCACCTTCGCGCCTGTCTCGCTGCTTTCGATAAGTCTCTAGCCAT
TTAAAATTTTTGATGACCTGCTGCGACGCTTTTTTTCTGGCAAGATAGTCTTGTAAATGCGGGCCAAGAT
CTGCACACTGGTATTTCGGTTTTTGGGGCCGCGGGCGGCGACGGGGCCCGTGCGTCCCAGCGCACATGTT
CGGCGAGGCGGGGCCTGCGAGCGCGGCCACCGAGAATCGGACGGGGGTAGTCTCAAGCTGGCCGGCCTGC
TCTGGTGCCTGGCCTCGCGCCGCCGTGTATCGCCCCGCCCTGGGCGGCAAGGCTGGCCCGGTCGGCACCA
GTTGCGTGAGCGGAAAGATGGCCGCTTCCCGGCCCTGCTGCAGGGAGCTCAAAATGGAGGACGCGGCGCT
CGGGAGAGCGGGCGGGTGAGTCACCCACACAAAGGAAAAGGGCCTTTCCGTCCTCAGCCGTCGCTTCATG
TGACTCCACGGAGTACCGGGCGCCGTCCAGGCACCTCGATTAGTTCTCGAGCTTTTGGAGTACGTCGTCT
TTAGGTTGGGGGGAGGGGTTTTATGCGATGGAGTTTCCCCACACTGAGTGGGTGGAGACTGAAGTTAGGC
CAGCTTGGCACTTGATGTAATTCTCCTTGGAATTTGCCCTTTTTGAGTTTGGATCTTGGTTCATTCTCAA
GCCTCAGACAGTGGTTCAAAGTTTTTTTCTTCCATTTCAGGTGTCGTGAGGAATTAGCTTGGTACTAATA
CGACTCACTATAGGGAGACCCAAGCTGGCTAGGTAAGCTTGGTACCGAGCTCGGATCCACTAGTCCAGTG
TGGTGGAATTCTGCAGATCTAGCTAGCATGCCAGAGCCAGCGAAGTCTGCTCCCGCCCCGAAAAAGGGCT
CCAAGAAGGCGGTGACTAAGGCGCAGAAGAAAGGCGGCAAGAAGCGCAAGCGCAGCCGCAAGGAGAGCTA
TTCCATCTATGTGTACAAGGTTCTGAAGCAGGTCCACCCTGACACCGGCATTTCGTCCAAGGCCATGGGC
ATCATGAATTCGTTTGTGAACGACATTTTCGAGCGCATCGCAGGTGAGGCTTCCCGCCTGGCGCATTACA
ACAAGCGCTCGACCATCACCTCCAGGGAGATCCAGACGGCCGTGCGCCTGCTGCTGCCTGGGGAGTTGGC
CAAGCACGCCGTGTCCGAGGGTACTAAGGCCATCACCAAGTACACCAGCGCTAAGGATCCACCGGTCGCC
ACCATGGTGAGCAAGGGCGAGGAGGATAACATGGCCATCATTAAGGAGTTCATGCGCTTCAAGGTGCACA
TGGAGGGGTCCGTGAACGGCCACGTGTTCGAGATCGAGGGCGAGGGCGAGGGCCGCCCCTACGAGGGCAC
CCAGACCGCCAAGCTGAAGGTGACCAAGGGTGGCCCCCTGCCCTTCACCTGGGACATCCTGTCCCCTCAA
TTCATGTACGGCTCCAATGCCTACGTGAAGCACCCCGCCGACATCCCCGACTACTTTAAGCTGTCCTTCC
CCGAGGGCTTCAAGTGGGAGCGCGTGATGAAATTCGAGGACGGCGGCGTGGTGACCGTGACCCAGGACTC
CTCCCTGCAGGACGGTGAGTTCATCTACAAGGTGAAGCTGCGCGGCACCAACTTCCCCTCCGACGGCCCC
GTAATGCAGAAGAAGACCATGGGCTGGGAGGCCCTCTCCGAGCGGATGTACCCCGAGGACGGCGCCCTGA
AGGGCGAGGTCAAGCCGAGAGTGAAGCTGAAGGACGGCGGCCACTACGACGCTGAGGTCAAGACCACCTA
CAAGGCCAAGAAGCCCGTGCAGCTGCCCGGCGCCTACAACGTCAACCGCAAGTTGGACATCACCTCACAC
AACGAGGACTACACCATCGTGGAACAGTACGAACGTGCCGAGGGCCGCCACTCCACCGGCGGCATGGACG
AGCTGTACAAGTAAGCGGCCGCTTTTTTCCTTATCCAGCACAGTGGCGGCCGCTCGAGTCTAGAGGGCCC
GCGGTTCGAAGGTAAGCCTATCCCTAACCCTCTCCTCGGTCTCGATTCTACGCGTACCGGTTAGTAATGA
GTTTAAACCCGCTGATCAGCCTCGACTGTGCCTTCTAGTTGCCAGCCATCTGTTGTTTGCCCCTCCCCCG
TGCCTTCCTTGACCCTGGAAGGTGCCACTCCCACTGTCCTTTCCTAATAAAATGAGGAAATTGCATCGCA
TTGTCTGAGTAGGTGTCATTCTATTCTGGGGGGTGGGGTGGGGCAGGACAGCAAGGGGGAGGATTGGGAA
GACAATAGCAGGCATGCTGGGGATGCGGTGGGCTCTATGGCTTGATATCGAATTCCTGCAGCCCGGGGGA
TCCACTAGTTCTAGAGCGGCCGCACGTCTAAGAAACCATTATTATCATGACATTAACCTATAAAAATAGG
CGTATCACGAGGCCCTTTCGTCTTCAAGAATTCCGATCATATTCAATAACCCTTAATATAACTTCGTATA
ATGTATGCTATACGAAGTTATTAGGTCTGAAGAGGAGTTTACGTCCAGCCAAGCTTAGGGGCCCCTGCAG
GTCAATTCTACCGGGTAGGGGAGGCGCTTTTCCCAAGGCAGTCTGGAGCATGCGCTTTAGCAGCCCCGCT
GGG
Features (pLannotate 1.2.2; 24 found; start..end, strand, type, name):
    453..1256    +  CDS            NeoR/KanR: aminoglycoside phosphotransferase from Tn5; aph(3')-II (or nptII); confers resistance to neomycin, kanamycin, and G418 (Geneticin®)
   1263..1311    +  polyA_signal   HSV TK poly(A) signal: herpes simplex virus thymidine kinase polyadenylation signal (Cole and Stacy, 1985)
   1330..1363    -  protein_bind   loxP: Cre-mediated recombination occurs in the 8-bp core sequence (GCATACAT). Cre recombinase
   1802..1820    -  promoter       T3 promoter: promoter for bacteriophage T3 RNA polymerase
   1865..1881    -  protein_bind   lac operator: The lac repressor binds to the lac operator to inhibit transcription in E. coli. This inhibition can be relieved by adding lactose or isopropyl-β-D-thiogalactopyranoside (IPTG). lac repressor encoded by lacI
   1889..1919    -  promoter       lac promoter: promoter for the E. coli lac operon
   1934..1955    -  protein_bind   CAP binding site: CAP binding activates transcription in the presence of cAMP. E. coli catabolite activator protein
   1968..2060    -  CDS            lacI (fragment): lac repressor; lacI; The lac repressor binds to the lac operator to inhibit transcription in E. coli. This inhibition can be relieved by adding lactose or isopropyl-β-D-thiogalactopyranoside (IPTG).
   2243..2831    -  rep_origin     ori: high-copy-number ColE1/pMB1/pBR322/pUC origin of replication
   3002..3862    -  CDS            AmpR: β-lactamase; bla; confers resistance to ampicillin, carbenicillin, and related antibiotics
   3863..3967    -  promoter       AmpR promoter: bla
   4020..4448    -  rep_origin     f1 ori (sequence partly withheld): f1 bacteriophage origin of replication; arrow indicates direction of (+) strand synthesis
   4453..4610    -  CDS            lacZα (fragment): LacZα fragment of β-galactosidase; lacZ fragment
   4613..4631    +  promoter       T7 promoter: promoter for bacteriophage T7 RNA polymerase
   4676..4807    -  CDS            FP (fragment): FP25_NPVAC - Experimental evidence at protein level: Swiss-Prot protein existence level 1. From Autographa californica nuclear polyhedrosis virus (AcMNPV).
   5139..6317    +  promoter       EF-1α promoter: strong constitutive promoter for human elongation factor EF-1α
   6334..6352    +  promoter       T7 promoter: promoter for bacteriophage T7 RNA polymerase
   6436..6813    +  CDS            H2B: human histone H2B; HIST1H2BJ
   6832..7542    +  CDS            PAmCherry: photoactivatable monomeric derivative of DsRed fluorescent protein mammalian codon-optimized
   7609..7650    +  CDS            V5 tag: epitope tag from simian virus 5
   7694..7918    +  polyA_signal   bGH poly(A) signal: bovine growth hormone polyadenylation signal
   7918..7971    -  misc_feature   MCS (fragment): pBluescript multiple cloning site
   8076..8109    -  protein_bind   loxP: Cre-mediated recombination occurs in the 8-bp core sequence (GCATACAT). Cre recombinase
   8171..439     +  promoter       PGK promoter (across the origin): mouse phosphoglycerate kinase 1 promoter
