[The description below was written by a language model from this plasmid's Addgene catalogue record and pLannotate feature annotations shown in this document.]
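Description:
pPB-EF1α-H2B-PA-mCherry-PGKneo is a mammalian expression plasmid of about 8.2 kb built on the pPB-PGKNeo PiggyBac transposon backbone. It is meant to be co-delivered with PiggyBac transposase so that its cargo integrates at random sites in the host genome. In E. coli it is maintained at high copy through a ColE1/pUC-type origin and selected with ampicillin via the β-lactamase gene. The backbone also carries pBluescript-derived remnants, including an f1 origin, lac promoter/operator and lacZα fragments, and T3 and T7 promoters. The feature table does not explicitly annotate the PiggyBac terminal repeats. A short fragment matched to the baculovirus FP25 gene lies just upstream of the expression cassette and may reflect transposon-flanking sequence, but the record does not confirm this.

The payload is human histone H2B (H2BC11/HIST1H2BJ) fused at its C terminus to PAmCherry, a photoactivatable monomeric red fluorescent protein. Expression is driven by the strong constitutive human EF-1α promoter and terminated by a bGH polyadenylation signal. A V5 epitope sequence is annotated downstream of PAmCherry, though the record does not say whether it is translated as part of the fusion. Following this is a selection cassette in which the mouse PGK promoter drives NeoR/KanR with an HSV TK poly(A) signal, allowing G418 selection of stable integrants. This cassette is flanked by two loxP sites in the same orientation, which should allow Cre-mediated excision of the marker.

The construct is suited to generating stable cell lines in which nucleosomes carry a photoactivatable label, so that chromatin can be selectively activated and imaged in living cells. The associated publication concerns mitotic chromosome condensation.
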