Addgene plasmid #247340: pPB-EF1α-H2B-PA-mCherry-PGKneo
Purpose: Expresses photoactivatable H2B-Cherry under EF1 promoter and can be randomly integrated by PiggyBac transposase
Depositing lab: Kazuhiro Maeshima. Depositing organization: National Institute of Genetics. Publication: A Transient Rise in Free Mg(2+) Ions Released from ATP-Mg Hydrolysis Contributes to Mitotic Chromosome Condensation. Maeshima K, Matsuda T, Shindo Y, Imamura H, Tamura S, Imai R, Kawakami S, Nagashima R, Soga T, Noji H, Oka K, Nagai T. Curr Biol. 2018 Feb 5;28(3):444-451.e6. doi: 10.1016/j.cub.2017.12.035. Epub 2018 Jan 18. PubMed 29358072.
Backbone
  Vector backbone: pPB-PGKNeo
  Backbone manufacturer: Junji Takeda lab
  Vector type: Mammalian Expression
  Selectable markers: Neomycin (select with G418) ; Kanamycin
Growth in bacteria
  Bacterial resistance: Ampicillin, 100 μg/mL
  Growth temperature: 37°C
  Growth strain: DH5alpha
  Copy number: High Copy
Gene/Insert
  Gene/Insert name: H2B (H2BC11)
  Species: H. sapiens (human)
  Insert size (bp): 1107
  Entrez Gene: H2BC11 (a.k.a. H2B/r, H2BFR, H2BJ, HIST1H2BJ)
  Promoter: EF1α
  Tag / fusion protein: PAmCherry (C terminal on insert)
  Cloning method: Other
  Sequencing primers: 5′ T7 or EF1a
Terms and licenses: Academic/Nonprofit Terms; Industry Terms: Not Available to Industry
How to cite: pPB-EF1α-H2B-PA-mCherry-PGKneo was a gift from Kazuhiro Maeshima (Addgene plasmid # 247340 ; http://n2t.net/addgene:247340 ; RRID:Addgene_247340)
